>Addgene plasmid #72039 | Sema6b(L)-AP-His | depositor full sequence | sequence record 131225 | Full Sequence
GTCGAGGTCTCGACGGTATCGATTGACATTGATTATTGACTAGCTAGTTATTAATAGTAATCAATTACGG
GGTCATTAGTTCATAGCCCATATATGGAGTTCCGCGTTACATAACTTACGGTAAATGGCCCGCCTGGCTG
ACCGCCCAACGACCCCCGCCCATTGACGTCAATAATGACGTATGTTCCCATAGTAACGCCAATAGGGACT
TTCCATTGACGTCAATGGGTGGAGTATTTACGGTAAACTGCCCACTTGGCAGTACATCAAGTGTATCATA
TGCCAAGTCCGCCCCCTATTGACGTCAATGACGGTAAATGGCCCGCCTGGCATTATGCCCAGTACATGAC
CTTACGGGACTTTCCTACTTGGCAGTACATCTACGTATTAGTCATCGCTATTACCATGGTGATGCGGTTT
TGGCAGTACACCAATGGGCGTGGATAGCGGTTTGACTCACGGGGATTTCCAAGTCTCCACCCCATTGACG
TCAATGGGAGTTTGTTTTGGCACCAAAATCAACGGGACTTTCCAAAATGTCGTAATAACCCCGCCCCGTT
GACGCAAATGGGCGGTAGGCGTGTACGGTGGGAGGTCTATATAAGCAGAGCTCGTTTAGTGAACCGTCAG
ATCGCCTGGAGACGCCATCCACGCTGTTTTGACCTCCATAGAAGACACCGGGACCGATCCAGCCTCCGCG
GCCGGGAACGGTGCATTGGAACGCGGATTCCCCGTGCCAAGAGTGACGTAAGTACCGCCTATAGACTCTA
TAGGCACACCCCTTTGGCTCTTATGCATGCTATACTGTTTTTGGCTTGGGGCCTATACACCCCCGCTTCC
ATATGCTATAGGTGATGGTATAGCTTAGCCTATAGGTGTGGGTTATTGACCATTATTGACCACTCCCCTA
TTGGTGACGATACTTTCCATTACTAATCCATAACATGGCTCTTTGCCACAACTATCTCTATTGGCTATAT
GCCAATACTCTGTCCTTCAGAGACTGACACGGACTCTGTATTTTTACAGGATGGGGTCCCATTTATTATT
TACAAATTCACATATACAACAACGCCGTCCCCCGTGCCCGCAGTTTTTATTAAACATAGCGTGGGATCTC
CACGCGAATCTCGGGTACGTGTTCCGGACATGGGCTCTTCTCCGGTAGCGGCGGAGCTTCCACATCCGAG
CCCTGGTCCCATGCCTCCAGCGGCTCATGGTCGCTCGGCAGCTCCTTGCTCCTAACAGTGGAGGCCAGAC
TTAGGCACAGCACAATGCCCACCACCACCAGTGTGCCGCACAAGGCCGTGGCGGTAGGGTATGTGTCTGA
AAATGAGCTCGGAGATTGGGCTCGCACCGCTGACGCAGATGGAAGACTTAAGGCAGCGGCAGAAGAAGAT
GCAGGCAGCTGAGTTGTTGTATTCTGATAAGAGTCAGAGGTAACTCCCGTTGCGGTGCTGTTAACGGTGG
AGGGCAGTGTAGTCTGAGCAGTACTCGTTGCTGCCGCGCGCGCCACCAGACATAATAGCTGACAGACTAA
CAGACTGTTCCTTTCCATGGGTCTTTTCTGCAGAAGCTTGAATTCTCGAGGATCCGCGGCCGCGCCACCA
TGTGGACCCCGCGAGTGCCCCCTCCACGCCCGGCCCTGTCGTTTTTCCTGCTGTTGCTCCTGGGGGTCAC
CTATGGCCTTTTCCCAGAAGAACCACCTCCACTCAGCGTGGCTCCCAGGGACTACTTGAGCCACTATCCC
GTGTTCGTGGGCAGCGGGCCTGGTCGTCTGACCGCTGCGGAGGGTGCTGAGGACCTCAACATCCAGAGAG
TGCTACGTGTTAACAGGACACTGTTCATTGGGGACAGAGATAACCTGTACCAAGTAGAACTGGAGCCATC
CACTTCCACGGAGCTGCGATATCAGAGGAAGCTGACCTGGCGCTCCAACCCCAGTGACATCGATGTGTGT
CGAATGAAGGGCAAGCAAGAGGGTGAGTGTCGGAACTTTGTCAAGGTGCTCCTGCTTCGCGATGAGTCCA
CGCTGTTCGTGTGCGGCTCCAATGCGTTCAATCCCATCTGCGCCAATTACAGTATGGACACACTGCAGCT
TCTTGGTGACAGCATCAGCGGTATGGCCCGCTGCCCCTATGACCCCAAACATGCCAATGTCGCCCTCTTC
TCAGATGGGATGCTCTTCACAGCCACGGTGACTGACTTCCTAGCCATCGACGCTGTTATCTACCGCAGCC
TTGGGGACCGGCCCACACTGCGCACAGTAAAGCACGACTCCAAGTGGTTTAAAGAGCCGTACTTTGTGCA
TGCAGTGGAGTGGGGAAGCCACGTCTATTTCTTCTTCCGGGAGATCGCCATGGAGTTTAACTACCTGGAA
AAGGTGGTGGTGTCTCGAGTGGCCCGTGTGTGCAAGAATGACGTGGGCGGCTCGCCACGAGTGCTGGAGA
AGCAGTGGACTTCCTTCCTGAAGGCCCGGCTCAACTGCTCAGTGCCAGGGGATTCACACTTCTACTTCAA
CGTCCTGCAGGCTGTGACGGGCGTGGTGAGCCTGGGTGGTCGTCCGGTGATCCTCGCTGTCTTCTCAACT
CCTAGCAACAGCATCCCCGGCTCAGCCGTCTGCGCCTTTGACATGAACCAAGTGGCTGCTGTGTTTGAAG
GCCGCTTCCGGGAACAGAAGTCGCCTGAGTCGATCTGGACACCAGTGCCTGAAGACCAAGTGCCACGGCC
CAGGCCTGGGTGCTGCGCGGCACCTGGCATGCAGTACAACGCGTCCAGTGCCCTCCCTGACGAGATCCTC
AACTTTGTAAAGACCCACCCACTGATGGATGAGGCAGTACCTTCCCTGGGTCACTCGCCGTGGATTGTGA
GAACTCTGATGCGGCACCAGCTGACCCGAGTGGCTGTGGATGTGGGTGCGGGTCCATGGGGCAATCAGAC
AATAGTCTTCCTTGGCTCCGAGGCTGGCACAGTCCTCAAATTTCTTGTGAAGCCCAACGCCAGTGTCTCA
GGGACCACAGGGCCCAGCATCTTTTTGGAGGAGTTTGAGACCTACCGGCCAGACAGGTGTGGACGACCCA
GCAGTGCTGGTGAGTGGGGGCAGCGACTTCTCAGCCTGGAGCTGGATGCAGCCTCAGGGGGCCTGCTGGC
AGCCTTCCCCCGCTGTGTGGTTCGTGTTCCTGTTGCCCGTTGCCAGCTGTACTCGGGGTGCATGAAGAAC
TGTATTGGCAGCCAGGATCCATACTGCGGGTGGGCCCCTGATGGCTCCTGCATCTTCCTCAGACCAGGAA
CTAGTGCCACGTTTGAGCAAGATGTGTCCGGGGCCAGCACCTCTGGCTTAGGTGACTGCACTGGACTCTT
GCGCGCCAGCCTCTCAGATGACCGCGCAGGGCTGGTGTCGGTGAACCTGCTAGTGACGGGCGCGCCTGGA
TCTTCCGGAATCATCCCAGTTGAGGAGGAGAACCCGGACTTCTGGAACCGCGAGGCAGCCGAGGCCCTGG
GTGCCGCCAAGAAGCTGCAGCCTGCACAGACAGCCGCCAAGAACCTCATCATCTTCCTGGGCGATGGGAT
GGGGGTGTCTACGGTGACAGCTGCCAGGATCCTAAAAGGGCAGAAGAAGGACAAACTGGGGCCTGAGATA
CCCCTGGCCATGGACCGCTTCCCATATGTGGCTCTGTCCAAGACATACAATGTAGACAAACATGTGCCAG
ACAGTGGAGCCACAGCCACGGCCTACCTGTGCGGGGTCAAGGGCAACTTCCAGACCATTGGCTTGAGTGC
AGCCGCCCGCTTTAACCAGTGCAACACGACACGCGGCAACGAGGTCATCTCCGTGATGAATCGGGCCAAG
AAAGCAGGGAAGTCAGTGGGAGTGGTAACCACCACACGAGTGCAGCACGCCTCGCCAGCCGGCACCTACG
CCCACACGGTGAACCGCAACTGGTACTCGGACGCCGACGTGCCTGCCTCGGCCCGCCAGGAGGGGTGCCA
GGACATCGCTACGCAGCTCATCTCCAACATGGACATTGACGTGATCCTAGGTGGGGGCCGAAAGTACATG
TTTCGCATGGGAACCCCAGACCCTGAGTACCCAGATGACTACAGCCAAGGTGGGACCAGGCTGGACGGGA
AGAATCTGGTGCAGGAATGGCTGGCGAAGCGCCAGGGTGCCCGGTACGTGTGGAACCGCACTGAGCTCAT
GCAGGCTTCCCTGGACCCGTCTGTGGCCCATCTCATGGGTCTCTTTGAGCCTGGAGACATGAAATACGAG
ATCCACCGAGACTCCACACTGGACCCCTCCCTGATGGAGATGACAGAGGCTGCCCTGCGCCTGCTGAGCA
GGAACCCCCGCGGCTTCTTCCTCTTCGTGGAGGGTGGTCGCATCGACCATGGTCATCATGAAAGCAGGGC
TTACCGGGCACTGACTGAGACGATCATGTTCGACGACGCCATTGAGAGGGCGGGCCAGCTCACCAGCGAG
GAGGACACGCTGAGCCTCGTCACTGCCGACCACTCCCACGTCTTCTCCTTCGGAGGCTACCCCCTGCGAG
GGAGCTCCATCTTCGGGCTGGCCCCTGGCAAGGCCCGGGACAGGAAGGCCTACACGGTCCTCCTATACGG
AAACGGTCCAGGCTATGTGCTCAAGGACGGCGCCCGGCCGGATGTTACCGAGAGCGAGAGCGGGAGCCCC
GAGTATCGGCAGCAGTCAGCAGTGCCCCTGGACGAAGAGACCCACGCAGGCGAGGACGTGGCGGTGTTCG
CGCGCGGCCCGCAGGCGCACCTGGTTCACGGCGTGCAGGAGCAGACCTTCATAGCGCACGTCATGGCCTT
CGCCGCCTGCCTGGAGCCCTACACCGCCTGCGACCTGGCGCCCCCCGCCGGCACCACCGACGCCGCGCAC
CCGGGTCATCATCACCATCACCATTAATCTAGAGATCTTATTAAAGCAGAACTTGTTTATTGCAGCTTAT
AATGGTTACAAATAAAGCAATAGCATCACAAATTTCACAAATAAAGCATTTTTTTCACTGCATTCTAGTT
GTGGTTTGTCCAAACTCATCAATGTATCTTATCATGTCTGGTCGACTCTAGCTAGACTCTTCCGCTTCCT
CGCTCACTGACTCGCTGCGCTCGGTCGTTCGGCTGCGGCGAGCGGTATCAGCTCACTCAAAGGCGGTAAT
ACGGTTATCCACAGAATCAGGGGATAACGCAGGAAAGAACATGTGAGCAAAAGGCCAGCAAAAGGCCAGG
AACCGTAAAAAGGCCGCGTTGCTGGCGTTTTTCCATAGGCTCCGCCCCCCTGACGAGCATCACAAAAATC
GACGCTCAAGTCAGAGGTGGCGAAACCCGACAGGACTATAAAGATACCAGGCGTTTCCCCCTGGAAGCTC
CCTCGTGCGCTCTCCTGTTCCGACCCTGCCGCTTACCGGATACCTGTCCGCCTTTCTCCCTTCGGGAAGC
GTGGCGCTTTCTCATAGCTCACGCTGTAGGTATCTCAGTTCGGTGTAGGTCGTTCGCTCCAAGCTGGGCT
GTGTGCACGAACCCCCCGTTCAGCCCGACCGCTGCGCCTTATCCGGTAACTATCGTCTTGAGTCCAACCC
GGTAAGACACGACTTATCGCCACTGGCAGCAGCCACTGGTAACAGGATTAGCAGAGCGAGGTATGTAGGC
GGTGCTACAGAGTTCTTGAAGTGGTGGCCTAACTACGGCTACACTAGAAGAACAGTATTTGGTATCTGCG
CTCTGCTGAAGCCAGTTACCTTCGGAAAAAGAGTTGGTAGCTCTTGATCCGGCAAACAAACCACCGCTGG
TAGCGGTGGTTTTTTTGTTTGCAAGCAGCAGATTACGCGCAGAAAAAAAGGATCTCAAGAAGATCCTTTG
ATCTTTTCTACGGGGTCTGACGCTCAGTGGAACGAAAACTCACGTTAAGGGATTTTGGTCATGAGATTAT
CAAAAAGGATCTTCACCTAGATCCTTTTAAATTAAAAATGAAGTTTTAAATCAATCTAAAGTATATATGA
GTAAACTTGGTCTGACAGTTACCAATGCTTAATCAGTGAGGCACCTATCTCAGCGATCTGTCTATTTCGT
TCATCCATAGTTGCCTGACTCCCCGTCGTGTAGATAACTACGATACGGGAGGGCTTACCATCTGGCCCCA
GTGCTGCAATGATACCGCGAGACCCACGCTCACCGGCTCCAGATTTATCAGCAATAAACCAGCCAGCCGG
AAGGGCCGAGCGCAGAAGTGGTCCTGCAACTTTATCCGCCTCCATCCAGTCTATTAATTGTTGCCGGGAA
GCTAGAGTAAGTAGTTCGCCAGTTAATAGTTTGCGCAACGTTGTTGCCATTGCTACAGGCATCGTGGTGT
CACGCTCGTCGTTTGGTATGGCTTCATTCAGCTCCGGTTCCCAACGATCAAGGCGAGTTACATGATCCCC
CATGTTGTGCAAAAAAGCGGTTAGCTCCTTCGGTCCTCCGATCGTTGTCAGAAGTAAGTTGGCCGCAGTG
TTATCACTCATGGTTATGGCAGCACTGCATAATTCTCTTACTGTCATGCCATCCGTAAGATGCTTTTCTG
TGACTGGTGAGTACTCAACCAAGTCATTCTGAGAATAGTGTATGCGGCGACCGAGTTGCTCTTGCCCGGC
GTCAATACGGGATAATACCGCGCCACATAGCAGAACTTTAAAAGTGCTCATCATTGGAAAACGTTCTTCG
GGGCGAAAACTCTCAAGGATCTTACCGCTGTTGAGATCCAGTTCGATGTAACCCACTCGTGCACCCAACT
GATCTTCAGCATCTTTTACTTTCACCAGCGTTTCTGGGTGAGCAAAAACAGGAAGGCAAAATGCCGCAAA
AAAGGGAATAAGGGCGACACGGAAATGTTGAATACTCATACTCTTCCTTTTTCAATATTATTGAAGCATT
TATCAGGGTTATTGTCTCATGAGCGGATACATATTTGAATGTATTTAGAAAAATAAACAAATAGGGGTTC
CGCGCACATTTCCCCGAAAAGTGCCACCTGACGTCTAAGAAACCATTATTATCATGACATTAACCTATAA
AAATAGGCGTATCACGAGGCCCTTTCGTCTCGCGCGTTTCGGTGATGACGGTGAAAACCTCTGACACATG
CAGCTCCCGGAGGAATGTGTGTCAGTTAGGGTGTGGAAAGTCCCCAGGCTCCCCAGGCAGGCAGAAGTAT
GCAAAGCATGCATCTCAATTAGTCAGCAACCAGGTGTGGAAAGTCCCCAGGCTCCCCAGCAGGCAGAAGT
ATGCAAAGCATGCATCTCAATTAGTCAGCAACCATAGTCCCGCCCCTAACTCCGCCCATCCCGCCCCTAA
CTCCGCCCAGTTCCGCCCATTCTCCGCCCCATGGCTGACTAATTTTTTTTATTTATGCAGAGGCCGAGGC
CGCCTCTGCCTCTGAGCTATTCCAGAAGTAGTGAGGAGGCTTTTTTGGAGGCCTAGGCTTTTGCAAAAAG
CTCCCGGGAGCTTGTATATCCATTTTCGTCCCGGAGACGGTCACAGCTTGTCTGTAAGCGGATGCCGGGA
GCAGACAAGCCCGTCAGGGCGCGTCAGCGGGTGTTGGCGGGTGTCGGGGCTGGCTTAACTATGCGGCATC
AGAGCAGATTGTACTGAGAGTGCACCATATGCGGTGTGAAATACCGCACAGATGCGTAAGGAGAAAATAC
CGCATCAGGAAATTGTAAGCGTTAATATTTTGTTAAAATTCGCGTTAAATTTTTGTTAAATCAGCTCATT
TTTTAACCAATAGGCCGAAATCGGCAAAATCCCTTATAAATCAAAAGAATAGACCGAGATAGGGT
[37 nt withheld, positions 7836-7872]
AAAGAACGTGGACTCCAACGTCAAAGG
[49 nt withheld, positions 7900-7948]
T
[91 nt withheld, positions 7950-8040]
G
[124 nt withheld, positions 8042-8165]
CCATTCGCCATTCAGGCTGCGCAACTGTTGGGAAGGGCGATCGGTGCGGGCCTCTTCGCTATTACGCCAG
CTGGCGAAAGGGGGATGTGCTGCAAGGCGATTAAGTTGGGTAACGCCAGGGTTTTCCCAGTCACGACGTT
GTAAAACGACGGCCAGTGAATT
Features (pLannotate 1.2.2; 14 found; start..end, strand, type, name):
     25..408     +  enhancer       CMV enhancer: human cytomegalovirus immediate early enhancer
    410..609     +  promoter       CMV promoter: human cytomegalovirus (CMV) immediate early promoter
    748..1573    +  intron         CMV intron A: human cytomegalovirus intron A (Chapman et al., 1991)
   1610..3418    +  CDS            Sema6b (fragment): SEM6B_MOUSE - Also known as Seman. Experimental evidence at protein level: Swiss-Prot protein existence level 1. Functions as a cell surface repellent for mossy fibers of developping neurons in the hippocampus where it plays a role in axon guidance (PubMed:20484647). May function through the PLXNA4 receptor expressed by mossy cell axons (PubMed:20484647). From Mus musculus (Mouse).
   3440..4891    +  CDS            SEAP: secreted alkaline phosphatase from human placenta The natural enzyme has a C-terminal transmembrane sequence that is replaced by a GPI anchor.
   4950..5071    +  polyA_signal   SV40 poly(A) signal: SV40 polyadenylation signal
   5280..5868    -  rep_origin     ori: high-copy-number ColE1/pMB1/pBR322/pUC origin of replication
   6039..6899    -  CDS            AmpR: β-lactamase; bla; confers resistance to ampicillin, carbenicillin, and related antibiotics
   6900..7004    -  promoter       AmpR promoter: bla
   7099..7134    +  CDS            rop (fragment): Rop protein, which maintains plasmids at low copy number; rop
   7157..7487    +  promoter       SV40 promoter: SV40 enhancer and early promoter
   7610..7709    +  misc_feature   bom (fragment): basis of mobility region from pBR322
   7737..8165    -  rep_origin     f1 ori (sequence partly withheld): f1 bacteriophage origin of replication; arrow indicates direction of (+) strand synthesis
   8169..8326    -  CDS            lacZα (fragment): LacZα fragment of β-galactosidase; lacZ fragment
