[The description below was written by a language model from this plasmid's Addgene catalogue record and pLannotate feature annotations shown in this document.]
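Description:
Sema6b(L)-AP-His is a mammalian expression plasmid built on the pCMVi-SV40ori backbone that produces a secreted, tagged form of the mouse semaphorin 6B ectodomain. It is maintained in E. coli as a high-copy plasmid through a ColE1/pUC-type origin and selected with ampicillin via the β-lactamase gene. The backbone also carries an f1 phage origin and short remnants of rop, bom and lacZα left over from earlier vector construction. An SV40 enhancer/early promoter region, which contains the SV40 origin named in the backbone, should allow episomal amplification in cells expressing large T antigen, although the record does not spell this out.

The expression cassette is driven by the human cytomegalovirus immediate early enhancer and promoter followed by CMV intron A, an arrangement that generally boosts transcript levels in mammalian cells. Downstream lies an 1809 bp fragment of mouse Sema6b encoding the entire extracellular region (the "long" version), cloned between NotI and AscI sites that remain intact. It is fused in frame at its C terminus to human placental alkaline phosphatase and a 6X histidine tag supplied by the backbone, and the cassette ends with an SV40 polyadenylation signal. The His tag is listed in the catalogue fields but is not separately annotated in the feature table.

Because the transmembrane and cytoplasmic portions are omitted, the fusion is expected to be released into the culture medium. There the alkaline phosphatase moiety provides an enzymatic readout of binding, and the His tag allows capture or purification. The associated publication describes an extracellular biochemical screen for receptor–ligand interactions among neuronal cell-surface proteins in the retina, which fits use of this construct as a soluble binding probe.
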