Addgene plasmid #72039: Sema6b(L)-AP-His
Purpose: Expresses the extracellular region of the Sema6B protein (entire extracellular domain; ie, long), C-terminally fused to alkaline phosphatase + 6X histidine tag.
Depositing lab: Woj Wojtowicz. Depositing organization: University of California, Berkeley. Publication: An extracellular biochemical screen reveals that FLRTs and Unc5s mediate neuronal subtype recognition in the retina. Visser JJ, Cheng Y, Perry SC, Chastain AB, Parsa B, Masri SS, Ray TA, Kay JN, Wojtowicz WM. Elife. 2015 Dec 3;4. pii: e08149. doi: 10.7554/eLife.08149. PubMed 26633812.
Backbone
  Vector backbone: pCMVi-SV40ori
  Vector type: Mammalian Expression
Growth in bacteria
  Bacterial resistance: Ampicillin, 100 μg/mL
  Growth temperature: 37°C
  Growth strain: DH5alpha
  Copy number: High Copy
Gene/Insert
  Gene/Insert name: Sema6b (alt names: Semaphorin 6B; VIb; Sema; Seman; semaZ; NCBI gene ID 20359; Reference sequence NM_013662.2)
  Species: M. musculus (mouse)
  Insert size (bp): 1809
  Entrez Gene: Sema6b (a.k.a. Sema, Seman, VIb, semaZ)
  Promoter: CMV
  Tag / fusion protein: AP-His (C terminal on backbone)
  Cloning method: Restriction Enzyme; 5′ cloning site NotI (not destroyed); 3′ cloning site AscI (not destroyed)
  Sequencing primers: 5′ GTCAGAGGTAACTCCCGTTGC; 3′ GAGGTTCTTGGCGGCTGTC
Terms and licenses: Academic/Nonprofit Terms; Industry Terms: Not Available to Industry
How to cite: Sema6b(L)-AP-His was a gift from Woj Wojtowicz (Addgene plasmid # 72039 ; http://n2t.net/addgene:72039 ; RRID:Addgene_72039)
