>Addgene plasmid #72039 | Sema6b(L)-AP-His | addgene partial sequence | sequence record 137633 | SV40pA-R 5'-GAAATTTGTGATGCTATTGC-3'
ATAAGATCTCTAGATTAATGGTGATGGTGATGATGACCCGGGTGCGCGGCGTCGGTGGTGCCGGCGGGGG
GCGCCAGGTCGCAGGCGGTGTAGGGCTCCAGGCAGGCGGCGAAGGCCATGACGTGCGCTATGAAGGTCTG
CTCCTGCACGCCGTGAACCAGGTGCGCCTGCGGGCCGCGCGCGAACACCGCCACGTCCTCGCCTGCGTGG
GTCTCTTCGTCCAGGGGCACTGCTGACTGCTGCCGATACTCGGGGCTCCCGCTCTCGCTCTCGGTAACAT
CCGGCCGGGCGCCGTCCTTGAGCACATAGCCTGGACCGTTTCCGTATAGGAGGACCGTGTAGGCCTTCCT
GTCCCGGGCCTTGCCAGGGGCCAGCCCGAAGATGGAGCTCCCTCGCAGGGGGTAGCCTCCGAAGGAGAAG
ACGTGGGAGTGGTCGGCAGTGACGAGGCTCAGCGTGTCCTCCTCGCTGGTGAGCTGGCCCGCCCTCTCAA
TGGCGTCGTCGAACATGATCGTCTCAGTCAGTGCCCGGTAAGCCCTGCTTTCATGATGACCATGGTCGAT
GCGACCACCCTCCACGAAGAGGAAGAAGCCGCGGGGGTTCCTGCTCAGCAGGCGCAGGGCAGCCTCTGTC
ATCTCCATCAGGGAGGGGTCCAGTGTGGAGTCTCGGTGGATCTCGTATTTCATGTCTCCAGGCTCAAAGA
GACCCATGAGATGGGTCACAGACGGGTCCAGGGAAGCCTGCATGAGCTCAGTGCGGTTCCACACATACCG
GGCACC
