>Addgene plasmid #72039 | Sema6b(L)-AP-His | addgene partial sequence | sequence record 137635 | pMRB101-F 5'-aagatgcaggcagctgagtt-3'
ACGGTGGAGGGCAGTGTAGTCTGAGCAGTACTCGTTGCTGCCGCGCGCGCCACCAGACATAATAGCTGAC
AGACTAACAGACTGTTCCTTTCCATGGGTCTTTTCTGCAGAAGCTTGAATTCTCGAGGATCCGCGGCCGC
GCCACCATGTGGACCCCGCGAGTGCCCCCTCCACGCCCGGCCCTGTCGTTTTTCCTGCTGTTGCTCCTGG
GGGTCACCTATGGCCTTTTCCCAGAAGAACCACCTCCACTCAGCGTGGCTCCCAGGGACTACTTGAGCCA
CTATCCCGTGTTCGTGGGCAGCGGGCCTGGTCGTCTGACCGCTGCGGAGGGTGCTGAGGACCTCAACATC
CAGAGAGTGCTACGTGTTAACAGGACACTGTTCATTGGGGACAGAGATAACCTGTACCAAGTAGAACTGG
AGCCATCCACTTCCACGGAGCTGCGATATCAGAGGAAGCTGACCTGGCGCTCCAACCCCAGTGACATCGA
TGTGTGTCGAATGAAGGGCAAGCAAGAGGGTGAGTGTCGGAACTTTGTCAAGGTGCTCCTGCTTCGCGAT
GAGTCCACGCTGTTCGTGTGCGGCTCCAATGCGTTCAATCCCATCTGCGCCAATTACAGTATGGACACAC
TGCAGCTTCTTGG
